>Addgene plasmid #186040 | AAV-syn-LifeAct-jGCaMP8s-WPRE | addgene full sequence | sequence record 370150 | Addgene Partial NGS Result
GTTGGGAAGGGCGATCGGTGCGGGCCTCTTCGCTATTACGCCAGCTGCGCGCTCGCTCGCTCACTGAGGC
CGCCCGGGCAAAGCCCGGGCGTCGGGCGACCTTTGGTCGCCCGGCCTCAGTGAGCGAGCGAGCGCGCAGA
GAGGGAGTGGCCAACTCCATCACTAGGGGTTCCTTGTAGTTAATGATTAACCCGCCATGCTACTTATCTA
CGTAGCCATGCTCTAGGAAGATCTCTGCAGAGGGCCCTGCGTATGAGTGCAAGTGGGTTTTAGGACCAGG
ATGAGGCGGGGTGGGGGTGCCTACCTGACGACCGACCCCGACCCACTGGACAAGCACCCAACCCCCATTC
CCCAAATTGCGCATCCCCTATCAGAGAGGGGGAGGGGAAACAGGATGCGGCGAGGCGCGTGCGCACTGCC
AGCTTCAGCACCGCGGACAGTGCCTTCGCCCCCGCCTGGCGGCGCGCGCCACCGCCGCCTCAGCACTGAA
GGCGCGCTGACGTCACTCGCCGGTCCCCCGCAAACTCCCCTTCCCGGCCACCTTGGTCGCGTCCGCGCCG
CCGCCGGCCCAGCCGGACCGCACCACGCGAGGCGCGAGATAGGGGGGCACGGGCGCGACCATCTGCGCTG
CGGCGCCGGCGACTCAGCGCTGCCTCAGTCTGCGGTGGGCAGCGGAGGAGTCGTGTCGTGCCTGAGAGCG
CAGTCGAATTCAAGCTGCTAGCAAGGATCCACCCGCCACCATGGGTGTGGCCGACCTGATCAAGAAGTTC
GAGAGCATCAGCAAGGAGGAGATGCATCATCACCATCATCACACGCGTCGCAAGAAGACCTTCAAGGAGG
TGGCCACCGCCGTGAAGATCATCGCCATGCTGATGGGCCTGAAGATCAACGTCTATATCAAGGCCGACAA
GCAGAAGAACGGCATCAAGGCGAACTTCCACATCCGCCACAACATCGAGGACGGCGGCGTGCAGCTCGCC
TACCACTACCAGCAGAACACCCCCATCGGCGACGGCCCCGTGCTGCTGCCCGACAACCACTACCTGAGCG
TGGAGTCCAAACTTTCGAAAGACCCCAACGAGAAGCGCGATCACATGGTCCTGCTGGAGTTCGTGACCGC
CGCCGGGATCACTCTCGGCATGGACGAGCTGTACAAGGGCGGTACCGGAGGGAGCATGGTGAGCAAGGGC
GAGGAGCTGTTCACCGGGGTGGTGCCCATCCTGGTCGAGCTGGACGGCGACGTAAACGGCCACAAGTTCA
GCGTGTCCGGCGAGGGTGAGGGCGATGCCACCTACGGCAAGCTGACCCTGAAGTTCATCTGCACCACCGG
CAAGCTGCCCGTGCCCTGGCCCACCCTCGTGACCACCCTGACCTACGGCGTGCAGTGCTTCAGCCGCTAC
CCCGACCACATGAAGCAGCACGACTTCTTCAAGTCCGCCATGCCCGAAGGCTACATCCAGGAGCGCACCA
TCTTCTTCAAGGACGACGGCAACTACAAGACCCGCGCCGAGGTGAAGTTCGAGGGCGACACCCTGGTGAA
CCGCATCGAGCTGAAGGGCATCGACTTCAAGGAGGACGGCAACATCCTGGGGCACAAGCTGGAGTACAAC
CTGCCGGACCAACTGACTGAAGAGCAGATCGCAGAATACAAAGAGGCTTTCTCCCTATTTGACAAGGACG
GGGATGGGACAATAACAACCAAGGAGCTGGGGACGGTGATGCGGTCTCTCGGACACAACCCCACAGAAGC
AGAGCTGCAGGACATGATCAATGAAGTAGATGCCGACGGTGACGGCACAATCGACTTCCCTGAGTTCCTG
ACAATGATGGCAAGAAAAATGAAATACAGGGACACGGAAGAAGAAATTAGAGAAGCGTTCGGTGTGTTTG
ATAAGGATGGCAATGGCTACATCAGTGCAGCAGAGCTTCGCCACGTGATGACAAACCTTGGAGAGAAGTT
AACAGATGAAGAGGTTGATGAAATGATCAGGGAAGCAGACATCGATGGGGATGGTCAGGTAAACTACGAA
GAGTTTGTACAAATGATGACAGCGAAGTAAAAGCTTATCGATAATCAACCTCTGGATTACAAAATTTGTG
AAAGATTGACTGGTATTCTTAACTATGTTGCTCCTTTTACGCTATGTGGATACGCTGCTTTAATGCCTTT
GTATCATGCTATTGCTTCCCGTATGGCTTTCATTTTCTCCTCCTTGTATAAATCCTGGTTGCTGTCTCTT
TATGAGGAGTTGTGGCCCGTTGTCAGGCAACGTGGCGTGGTGTGCACTGTGTTTGCTGACGCAACCCCCA
CTGGTTGGGGCATTGCCACCACCTGTCAGCTCCTTTCCGGGACTTTCGCTTTCCCCCTCCCTATTGCCAC
GGCGGAACTCATCGCCGCCTGCCTTGCCCGCTGCTGGACAGGGGCTCGGCTGTTGGGCACTGACAATTCC
GTGGTGTTGTCGGGGAAATCATCGTCCTTTCCTTGGCTGCTCGCCTGTGTTGCCACCTGGATTCTGCGCG
GGACGTCCTTCTGCTACGTCCCTTCGGCCCTCAATCCAGCGGACCTTCCTTCCCGCGGCCTGCTGCCGGC
TCTGCGGCCTCTTCCGCGTCTTCGCCTTCGCCCTCAGACGAGTCGGATCTCCCTTTGGGCCGCCTCCCCG
CATCGATACCGTCGACCTCGACCCGGGCGGCCGCTTCGAGCAGACATGATAAGATACATTGATGAGTTTG
GACAAACCACAACTAGAATGCAGTGAAAAAAATGCTTTATTTGTGAAATTTGTGATGCTATTGCTTTATT
TGTAACCATTATAAGCTGCAATAAACAAGTTAACAACAACAATTGCATTCATTTTATGTTTCAGGTTCAG
GGGGAGATGTGGGAGGTTTTTTAAAGCAAGTAAAACCTCTACAAATGTGGTAAAATCGATAAGGATCTTC
CTAGAGCATGGCTACGTAGATAAGTAGCATGGCGGGTTAATCATTAACTACAAGGAACCCCTAGTGATGG
AGTTGGCCACTCCCTCTCTGCGCGCTCGCTCGCTCACTGAGGCCGGGCGACCAAAGGTCGCCCGACGCCC
GGGCTTTGCCCGGGCGGCCTCAGTGAGCGAGCGAGCGCGCAGCTGCATTAATGAATCGGCCAACGCGCGG
GGAGAGGCGGTTTGCGTATTGGGCGCTCTTCCGCTTCCTCGCTCACTGACTCGCTGCGCTCGGTCGTTCG
GCTGCGGCGAGCGGTATCAGCTCACTCAAAGGCGGTAATACGGTTATCCACAGAATCAGGGGATAACGCA
GGAAAGAACATGTGAGCAAAAGGCCAGCAAAAGGCCAGGAACCGTAAAAAGGCCGCGTTGCTGGCGTTTT
TCCATAGGCTCCGCCCCCCTGACGAGCATCACAAAAATCGACGCTCAAGTCAGAGGTGGCGAAACCCGAC
AGGACTATAAAGATACCAGGCGTTTCCCCCTGGAAGCTCCCTCGTGCGCTCTCCTGTTCCGACCCTGCCG
CTTACCGGATACCTGTCCGCCTTTCTCCCTTCGGGAAGCGTGGCGCTTTCTCATAGCTCACGCTGTAGGT
ATCTCAGTTCGGTGTAGGTCGTTCGCTCCAAGCTGGGCTGTGTGCACGAACCCCCCGTTCAGCCCGACCG
CTGCGCCTTATCCGGTAACTATCGTCTTGAGTCCAACCCGGTAAGACACGACTTATCGCCACTGGCAGCA
GCCACTGGTAACAGGATTAGCAGAGCGAGGTATGTAGGCGGTGCTACAGAGTTCTTGAAGTGGTGGCCTA
ACTACGGCTACACTAGAAGAACAGTATTTGGTATCTGCGCTCTGCTGAAGCCAGTTACCTTCGGAAAAAG
AGTTGGTAGCTCTTGATCCGGCAAACAAACCACCGCTGGTAGCGGTGGTTTTTTTGTTTGCAAGCAGCAG
ATTACGCGCAGAAAAAAAGGATCTCAAGAAGATCCTTTGATCTTTTCTACGGGGTCTGACGCTCAGTGGA
ACGAAAACTCACGTTAAGGGATTTTGGTCATGAGATTATCAAAAAGGATCTTCACCTAGATCCTTTTAAA
TTAAAAATGAAGTTTTAAATCAATCTAAAGTATATATGAGTAAACTTGGTCTGACAGTTACCAATGCTTA
ATCAGTGAGGCACCTATCTCAGCGATCTGTCTATTTCGTTCATCCATAGTTGCCTGACTCCCCGTCGTGT
AGATAACTACGATACGGGAGGGCTTACCATCTGGCCCCAGTGCTGCAATGATACCGCGAGACCCACGCTC
ACCGGCTCCAGATTTATCAGCAATAAACCAGCCAGCCGGAAGGGCCGAGCGCAGAAGTGGTCCTGCAACT
TTATCCGCCTCCATCCAGTCTATTAATTGTTGCCGGGAAGCTAGAGTAAGTAGTTCGCCAGTTAATAGTT
TGCGCAACGTTGTTGCCATTGCTACAGGCATCGTGGTGTCACGCTCGTCGTTTGGTATGGCTTCATTCAG
CTCCGGTTCCCAACGATCAAGGCGAGTTACATGATCCCCCATGTTGTGCAAAAAAGCGGTTAGCTCCTTC
GGTCCTCCGATCGTTGTCAGAAGTAAGTTGGCCGCAGTGTTATCACTCATGGTTATGGCAGCACTGCATA
ATTCTCTTACTGTCATGCCATCCGTAAGATGCTTTTCTGTGACTGGTGAGTACTCAACCAAGTCATTCTG
AGAATAGTGTATGCGGCGACCGAGTTGCTCTTGCCCGGCGTCAATACGGGATAATACCGCGCCACATAGC
AGAACTTTAAAAGTGCTCATCATTGGAAAACGTTCTTCGGGGCGAAAACTCTCAAGGATCTTACCGCTGT
TGAGATCCAGTTCGATGTAACCCACTCGTGCACCCAACTGATCTTCAGCATCTTTTACTTTCACCAGCGT
TTCTGGGTGAGCAAAAACAGGAAGGCAAAATGCCGCAAAAAAGGGAATAAGGGCGACACGGAAATGTTGA
ATACTCATACTCTTCCTTTTTCAATATTATTGAAGCATTTATCAGGGTTATTGTCTCATGAGCGGATACA
TATTTGAATGTATTTAGAAAAATAAACAAATAGGGGTTCCGCGCACATTTCCCCGAAAAGTGCCACCTAA
ATTGTAAGCGTTAATATTTTGTTAAAATTCGCGTTAAATTTTTGTTAAATCAGCTCATTTTTTAACCAAT
AGGCCGAAATCGGCAAAATCCCTTATAAATCAAAAGAATAGACCGAGATAGGGT
[37 nt withheld, positions 5235-5271]
AAAGAACGTGGACTCCAACGTCAAAGG
[49 nt withheld, positions 5299-5347]
T
[91 nt withheld, positions 5349-5439]
G
[124 nt withheld, positions 5441-5564]
CCCATTCGCCATTCAGGCTGCGCAACT
Features (pLannotate 1.2.2; 14 found; start..end, strand, type, name):
     42..174     -  repeat_region  AAV2 ITR (fragment): inverted terminal repeat of adeno-associated virus serotype 2 inverted
    256..703     +  promoter       hSyn promoter: human synapsin I promoter; confers neuron-specific expression (Kügler et al., 2003)
    888..2058    +  CDS            GCaMP6s (fragment): improved fluorescent protein-based calcium sensor (Chen et al., 2013)
   2073..2661    +  misc_feature   WPRE: woodchuck hepatitis virus posttranscriptional regulatory element
   2662..2681    +  misc_feature   MCS (fragment): pBluescript multiple cloning site
   2710..2831    -  polyA_signal   SV40 poly(A) signal: SV40 polyadenylation signal
   2854..2922    -  CDS            large T antigen (fragment): large T antigen from SV40 (simian virus 40)
   2993..3126    +  repeat_region  AAV2 ITR: inverted terminal repeat of adeno-associated virus serotype 2 inverted
   3120..3176    -  CDS            lacI (fragment): lac repressor; lacI; The lac repressor binds to the lac operator to inhibit transcription in E. coli. This inhibition can be relieved by adding lactose or isopropyl-β-D-thiogalactopyranoside (IPTG).
   3359..3947    -  rep_origin     ori: high-copy-number ColE1/pMB1/pBR322/pUC origin of replication
   4118..4978    -  CDS            AmpR: β-lactamase; bla; confers resistance to ampicillin, carbenicillin, and related antibiotics
   4979..5083    -  promoter       AmpR promoter: bla
   5136..5564    -  rep_origin     f1 ori (sequence partly withheld): f1 bacteriophage origin of replication; arrow indicates direction of (+) strand synthesis
   5569..47      -  CDS            lacZα (fragment) (across the origin): LacZα fragment of β-galactosidase; lacZ fragment
