[The description below was written by a language model from this plasmid's Addgene catalogue record and pLannotate feature annotations shown in this document.]
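Description:
AAV-syn-LifeAct-jGCaMP8s-WPRE is an adeno-associated virus transfer plasmid for neuron-restricted expression of an actin-targeted genetically encoded calcium indicator. The expression cassette sits between two AAV2 inverted terminal repeats, which are the cis elements needed for replication and packaging of the intervening DNA into recombinant AAV particles when rep/cap and helper functions are supplied separately. Outside the ITRs, the bacterial backbone carries a ColE1/pUC-type origin, an ampicillin resistance gene with its bla promoter, and an f1 phage origin. Short lacZα and lacI fragments are cloning-vector remnants. The catalogue lists the plasmid as low copy and propagated in a recombination-deficient strain, consistent with the usual instability of ITRs in bacteria.

Within the cassette, the human synapsin I promoter drives a synthetic insert of about 1.3 kb encoding jGCaMP8s with an N-terminal LifeAct-6xHis tag. LifeAct is a short peptide that binds filamentous actin, so the fusion is expected to localise the sensor to actin-rich structures. The automated annotation labels the coding region as a GCaMP6s fragment, which reflects sequence similarity among GCaMP-family sensors rather than a discrepancy, and it does not separately mark the LifeAct or His-tag portion. Downstream, a WPRE enhances transcript stability and expression, followed by an SV40 polyadenylation signal, annotated on the reverse strand, with a small adjoining large T antigen fragment. The feature table derives from a partial NGS assembly of 5,591 nt. The stated use is AAV-mediated expression of LifeAct-jGCaMP8s in neurons, typically for calcium imaging.
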