Addgene plasmid #186040: AAV-syn-LifeAct-jGCaMP8s-WPRE
Purpose: AAV-mediated expression of LifeAct-jGCaMP8s under the synapsin promoter
Depositing lab: Loren Looger. Depositing organization: HHMI, Janelia Research Campus.
Backbone
  Vector backbone: AAV
  Vector type: Mammalian Expression, AAV
Growth in bacteria
  Bacterial resistance: Ampicillin, 100 μg/mL
  Growth temperature: 30°C
  Growth strain: NEB Stable
  Copy number: Low Copy
Gene/Insert
  Gene/Insert name: LifeAct-jGCaMP8s
  Species: Synthetic
  Insert size (bp): 1320
  Promoter: synapsin
  Tag / fusion protein: LifeAct-6xHis (N terminal on insert)
  Cloning method: Gibson Cloning
Terms and licenses: Academic/Nonprofit Terms; Industry Terms: Not Available to Industry
How to cite: AAV-syn-LifeAct-jGCaMP8s-WPRE was a gift from Loren Looger (Addgene plasmid # 186040 ; http://n2t.net/addgene:186040 ; RRID:Addgene_186040)
